>Addgene plasmid #169948 | pcDNA3.1 LIC 6A CARD8-FLAG | addgene full sequence | sequence record 335587 | Addgene NGS Result
GACATTGATTATTGACTAGTTATTAATAGTAATCAATTACGGGGTCATTAGTTCATAGCCCATATATGGA
GTTCCGCGTTACATAACTTACGGTAAATGGCCCGCCTGGCTGACCGCCCAACGACCCCCGCCCATTGACG
TCAATAATGACGTATGTTCCCATAGTAACGCCAATAGGGACTTTCCATTGACGTCAATGGGTGGAGTATT
TACGGTAAACTGCCCACTTGGCAGTACATCAAGTGTATCATATGCCAAGTACGCCCCCTATTGACGTCAA
TGACGGTAAATGGCCCGCCTGGCATTATGCCCAGTACATGACCTTATGGGACTTTCCTACTTGGCAGTAC
ATCTACGTATTAGTCATCGCTATTACCATGGTGATGCGGTTTTGGCAGTACATCAATGGGCGTGGATAGC
GGTTTGACTCACGGGGATTTCCAAGTCTCCACCCCATTGACGTCAATGGGAGTTTGTTTTGGCACCAAAA
TCAACGGGACTTTCCAAAATGTCGTAACAACTCCGCCCCATTGACGCAAATGGGCGGTAGGCGTGTACGG
TGGGAGGTCTATATAAGCAGAGCTCTCTGGCTAACTAGAGAACCCACTGCTTACTGGCTTATCGAAATTA
ATACGACTCACTATAGGGAGACCCAAGCTTGGTACCGAGCTCGGATCCCTACTTCCAATCCAATGCAATG
GAAAAAAAGGAGTGTCCAGAAAAGAGTAGCAGCAGTGAGGAAGAGCTGCCGAGACGGGACAGTGGATCCA
GTAGGAACATAGATGCATCCAAACTCATTAGACTACAAGGATCACGGAAACTGTTGGTTGACAATAGCAT
ACGGGAACTGCAATACACAAAAACTGGAATTTTTTTTCAGGCTGAGGCCTGTGTGACAAATGATACGGTA
TACAGGGAGCTACCCTGTGTTTCTGAGACCCTTTGTGACATCTCACATTTTTTCCAAGAAGATGATGAGA
CAGAGGCAGAGCCATTATTGTTCCGTGCTGTTCCTGAGTGTCAACTATCTGGGGGGGACATTCCCAGTGT
ATCAGAAGAGCAGGAATCTTCAGAGGGACAAGATTCAGGAGACATTTGCTCAGAAGAGAATCAAATAGTT
TCCTCTTATGCTTCTAAAGTCTGTTTTGAGATCGAAGAAGATTATAAAAATCGTCAGTTTCTGGGGCCTG
AAGGAAATGTGGATGTTGAGTTGATTGATAAGAGCACAAACAGATACAGCGTTTGGTTCCCCACTGCTGG
CTGGTATCTGTGGTCAGCCACAGGCCTCGGCTTCCTGGTAAGGGATGAGGTCACAGTGACGATTGCGTTT
GGTTCCTGGAGTCAGCACCTGGCCCTGGACCTGCAGCACCATGAACAGTGGCTGGTGGGCGGCCCCTTGT
TTGATGTCACTGCAGAGCCAGAGGAGGCTGTCGCCGAAATCCACCTCCCCCACTTCATCTCCCTCCAAGC
AGGTGAGGTGGACGTCTCCTGGTTTCTCGTTGCCCATTTTAAGAATGAAGGGATGGTCCTGGAGCATCCA
GCCCGGGTGGAGCCTTTCTATGCTGTCCTGGAAAGCCCCAGCTTCTCTCTGATGGGCATCCTGCTGCGGA
TCGCCAGTGGGACTCGCCTCTCCATCCCCATCACTTCCAACACATTGATCTATTATCACCCCCACCCCGA
AGATATTAAGTTCCACTTGTACCTTGTCCCCAGCGACGCCTTGCTAACAAAGGCGATAGATGATGAGGAA
GATCGCTTCCATGGTGTGCGCCTGCAGACTTCGCCCCCAATGGAACCCCTGAACTTTGGTTCCAGTTATA
TTGTGTCTAATTCTGCTAACCTGAAAGTAATGCCCAAGGAGTTGAAATTGTCCTACAGGAGCCCTGGAGA
AATTCAGCACTTCTCAAAATTCTATGCTGGGCAGATGAAGGAACCCATTCAACTTGAGATTACTGAAAAA
AGACATGGGACTTTGGTGTGGGATACTGAGGTGAAGCCAGTGGATCTCCAGCTTGTAGCTGCATCAGCCC
CTCCTCCTTTCTCAGGTGCAGCCTTTGTGAAGGAGAACCACCGGCAACTCCAAGCCAGGATGGGGGACCT
GAAAGGGGTGCTCGATGATCTCCAAGACAATGAGGTTCTTACTGAGAATGAGAAGGAGCTGGTGGAGCAG
GAAAAGACACGGCAGAGCAAGAATGAGGCCTTGCTGAGCATGGTGGAGAAGAAAGGGGACCTGGCCCTGG
ACGTGCTCTTCAGAAGCATTAGTGAAAGGGACCCTTACCTCGTGTCCTATCTTAGACAGCAGAATTTGGA
CCCAGCTTTCTTGTACAAAGTGGTTGATATCGACTACAAGGACGATGACGACAAGTAGTAATAACATTGG
AAGTGGATAATCTAGAGGGCCCTATTCTATAGTGTCACCTAAATGCTAGAGCTCGCTGATCAGCCTCGAC
TGTGCCTTCTAGTTGCCAGCCATCTGTTGTTTGCCCCTCCCCCGTGCCTTCCTTGACCCTGGAAGGTGCC
ACTCCCACTGTCCTTTCCTAATAAAATGAGGAAATTGCATCGCATTGTCTGAGTAGGTGTCATTCTATTC
TGGGGGGTGGGGTGGGGCAGGACAGCAAGGGGGAGGATTGGGAAGACAATAGCAGGCATGCTGGGGATGC
GGTGGGCTCTATGGCTTCTGAGGCGGAAAGAACCAGCTGGGGCTCTAGGGGGTATCCCC
[124 nt withheld, positions 2720-2843]
C
[91 nt withheld, positions 2845-2935]
A
[49 nt withheld, positions 2937-2985]
CCTTTGACGTTGGAGTCCACGTTCTTT
[37 nt withheld, positions 3013-3049]
ACCCTATCTCGGTCTATTCTTTTGATTTATAAGGGATTTTGCCGATTTCGGCCTATTGGTTAAAAAATGA
GCTGATTTAACAAAAATTTAACGCGAATTAATTCTGTGGAATGTGTGTCAGTTAGGGTGTGGAAAGTCCC
CAGGCTCCCCAGCAGGCAGAAGTATGCAAAGCATGCATCTCAATTAGTCAGCAACCAGGTGTGGAAAGTC
CCCAGGCTCCCCAGCAGGCAGAAGTATGCAAAGCATGCATCTCAATTAGTCAGCAACCATAGTCCCGCCC
CTAACTCCGCCCATCCCGCCCCTAACTCCGCCCAGTTCCGCCCATTCTCCGCCCCATGGCTGACTAATTT
TTTTTATTTATGCAGAGGCCGAGGCCGCCTCTGCCTCTGAGCTATTCCAGAAGTAGTGAGGAGGCTTTTT
TGGAGGCCTAGGCTTTTGCAAAAAGCTCCCGGGAGCTTGTATATCCATTTTCGGATCTGATCAAGAGACA
GGATGAGGATCGTTTCGCATGATTGAACAAGATGGATTGCACGCAGGTTCTCCGGCCGCTTGGGTGGAGA
GGCTATTCGGCTATGACTGGGCACAACAGACAATCGGCTGCTCTGATGCCGCCGTGTTCCGGCTGTCAGC
GCAGGGGCGCCCGGTTCTTTTTGTCAAGACCGACCTGTCCGGTGCCCTGAATGAACTGCAGGACGAGGCA
GCGCGGCTATCGTGGCTGGCCACGACGGGCGTTCCTTGCGCAGCTGTGCTCGACGTTGTCACTGAAGCGG
GAAGGGACTGGCTGCTATTGGGCGAAGTGCCGGGGCAGGATCTCCTGTCATCTCACCTTGCTCCTGCCGA
GAAAGTATCCATCATGGCTGATGCAATGCGGCGGCTGCATACGCTTGATCCGGCTACCTGCCCATTCGAC
CACCAAGCGAAACATCGCATCGAGCGAGCACGTACTCGGATGGAAGCCGGTCTTGTCGATCAGGATGATC
TGGACGAAGAGCATCAGGGGCTCGCGCCAGCCGAACTGTTCGCCAGGCTCAAGGCGCGCATGCCCGACGG
CGAGGATCTCGTCGTGACCCATGGCGATGCCTGCTTGCCGAATATCATGGTGGAAAATGGCCGCTTTTCT
GGATTCATCGACTGTGGCCGGCTGGGTGTGGCGGACCGCTATCAGGACATAGCGTTGGCTACCCGTGATA
TTGCTGAAGAGCTTGGCGGCGAATGGGCTGACCGCTTCCTCGTGCTTTACGGTATCGCCGCTCCCGATTC
GCAGCGCATCGCCTTCTATCGCCTTCTTGACGAGTTCTTCTGAGCGGGACTCTGGGGTTCGAAATGACCG
ACCAAGCGACGCCCAACCTGCCATCACGAGATTTCGATTCCACCGCCGCCTTCTATGAAAGGTTGGGCTT
CGGAATCGTTTTCCGGGACGCCGGCTGGATGATCCTCCAGCGCGGGGATCTCATGCTGGAGTTCTTCGCC
CACCCCAACTTGTTTATTGCAGCTTATAATGGTTACAAATAAAGCAATAGCATCACAAATTTCACAAATA
AAGCATTTTTTTCACTGCATTCTAGTTGTGGTTTGTCCAAACTCATCAATGTATCTTATCATGTCTGTAT
ACCGTCGACCTCTAGCTAGAGCTTGGCGTAATCATGGTCATAGCTGTTTCCTGTGTGAAATTGTTATCCG
CTCACAATTCCACACAACATACGAGCCGGAAGCATAAAGTGTAAAGCCTGGGGTGCCTAATGAGTGAGCT
AACTCACATTAATTGCGTTGCGCTCACTGCCCGCTTTCCAGTCGGGAAACCTGTCGTGCCAGCTGCATTA
ATGAATCGGCCAACGCGCGGGGAGAGGCGGTTTGCGTATTGGGCGCTCTTCCGCTTCCTCGCTCACTGAC
TCGCTGCGCTCGGTCGTTCGGCTGCGGCGAGCGGTATCAGCTCACTCAAAGGCGGTAATACGGTTATCCA
CAGAATCAGGGGATAACGCAGGAAAGAACATGTGAGCAAAAGGCCAGCAAAAGGCCAGGAACCGTAAAAA
GGCCGCGTTGCTGGCGTTTTTCCATAGGCTCCGCCCCCCTGACGAGCATCACAAAAATCGACGCTCAAGT
CAGAGGTGGCGAAACCCGACAGGACTATAAAGATACCAGGCGTTTCCCCCTGGAAGCTCCCTCGTGCGCT
CTCCTGTTCCGACCCTGCCGCTTACCGGATACCTGTCCGCCTTTCTCCCTTCGGGAAGCGTGGCGCTTTC
TCATAGCTCACGCTGTAGGTATCTCAGTTCGGTGTAGGTCGTTCGCTCCAAGCTGGGCTGTGTGCACGAA
CCCCCCGTTCAGCCCGACCGCTGCGCCTTATCCGGTAACTATCGTCTTGAGTCCAACCCGGTAAGACACG
ACTTATCGCCACTGGCAGCAGCCACTGGTAACAGGATTAGCAGAGCGAGGTATGTAGGCGGTGCTACAGA
GTTCTTGAAGTGGTGGCCTAACTACGGCTACACTAGAAGAACAGTATTTGGTATCTGCGCTCTGCTGAAG
CCAGTTACCTTCGGAAAAAGAGTTGGTAGCTCTTGATCCGGCAAACAAACCACCGCTGGTAGCGGTGGTT
TTTTTGTTTGCAAGCAGCAGATTACGCGCAGAAAAAAAGGATCTCAAGAAGATCCTTTGATCTTTTCTAC
GGGGTCTGACGCTCAGTGGAACGAAAACTCACGTTAAGGGATTTTGGTCATGAGATTATCAAAAAGGATC
TTCACCTAGATCCTTTTAAATTAAAAATGAAGTTTTAAATCAATCTAAAGTATATATGAGTAAACTTGGT
CTGACAGTTACCAATGCTTAATCAGTGAGGCACCTATCTCAGCGATCTGTCTATTTCGTTCATCCATAGT
TGCCTGACTCCCCGTCGTGTAGATAACTACGATACGGGAGGGCTTACCATCTGGCCCCAGTGCTGCAATG
ATACCGCGAGACCCACGCTCACCGGCTCCAGATTTATCAGCAATAAACCAGCCAGCCGGAAGGGCCGAGC
GCAGAAGTGGTCCTGCAACTTTATCCGCCTCCATCCAGTCTATTAATTGTTGCCGGGAAGCTAGAGTAAG
TAGTTCGCCAGTTAATAGTTTGCGCAACGTTGTTGCCATTGCTACAGGCATCGTGGTGTCACGCTCGTCG
TTTGGTATGGCTTCATTCAGCTCCGGTTCCCAACGATCAAGGCGAGTTACATGATCCCCCATGTTGTGCA
AAAAAGCGGTTAGCTCCTTCGGTCCTCCGATCGTTGTCAGAAGTAAGTTGGCCGCAGTGTTATCACTCAT
GGTTATGGCAGCACTGCATAATTCTCTTACTGTCATGCCATCCGTAAGATGCTTTTCTGTGACTGGTGAG
TACTCAACCAAGTCATTCTGAGAATAGTGTATGCGGCGACCGAGTTGCTCTTGCCCGGCGTCAATACGGG
ATAATACCGCGCCACATAGCAGAACTTTAAAAGTGCTCATCATTGGAAAACGTTCTTCGGGGCGAAAACT
CTCAAGGATCTTACCGCTGTTGAGATCCAGTTCGATGTAACCCACTCGTGCACCCAACTGATCTTCAGCA
TCTTTTACTTTCACCAGCGTTTCTGGGTGAGCAAAAACAGGAAGGCAAAATGCCGCAAAAAAGGGAATAA
GGGCGACACGGAAATGTTGAATACTCATACTCTTCCTTTTTCATTATTATTGAAGCATTTATCAGGGTTA
TTGTCTCATGAGCGGATACATATTTGAATGTATTTAGAAAAATAAACAAATAGGGGTTCCGCGCACATTT
CCCCGAAAAGTGCCACCTGACGTCGACGGATCGGGAGATCTCCCGATCCCCTATGGTGCACTCTCAGTAC
AATCTGCTCTGATGCCGCATAGTTAAGCCAGTATCTGCTCCCTGCTTGTGTGTTGGAGGTCGCTGAGTAG
TGCGCGAGCAAAATTTAAGCTACAACAAGGCAAGGCTTGACCGACAATTGCATGAAGAATCTGCTTAGGG
TTAGGCGTTTTGCGCTGCTTCGCGATGTACGGGCCAGATATACGCGTT
Features (pLannotate 1.2.2; 22 found; start..end, strand, type, name):
      1..380     +  enhancer       CMV enhancer: human cytomegalovirus immediate early enhancer
    381..584     +  promoter       CMV promoter: human cytomegalovirus (CMV) immediate early promoter
    580..613     +  LTR            5' LTR (truncated) (fragment): truncated 5' long terminal repeat (LTR) from HIV-1
    629..647     +  promoter       T7 promoter: promoter for bacteriophage T7 RNA polymerase
    698..2308    +  CDS            CARD8: CARD8_HUMAN - Also known as DACAR From Homo sapiens (Human).
   2310..2334    -  protein_bind   attB2: mutant version of attB; recombination site for the Gateway® BP reaction BP Clonase™
   2406..2424    -  promoter       SP6 promoter: promoter for bacteriophage SP6 RNA polymerase
   2450..2674    +  polyA_signal   bGH poly(A) signal: bovine growth hormone polyadenylation signal
   2678..2699    +  promoter       SV40 promoter (fragment): SV40 enhancer and early promoter
   2720..3148    +  rep_origin     f1 ori (sequence partly withheld): f1 bacteriophage origin of replication; arrow indicates direction of (+) strand synthesis
   3162..3491    +  promoter       SV40 promoter: SV40 enhancer and early promoter
   3558..4349    +  CDS            neo: KKA2_KLEPN - Also known as kan, nptII. Experimental evidence at protein level: Swiss-Prot protein existence level 1. Resistance to kanamycin, neomycin, paromomycin, ribostamycin, butirosin and gentamicin B. From Klebsiella pneumoniae.
   4373..4531    +  CDS            ble (fragment): BLE_KLEPN - Experimental evidence at protein level: Swiss-Prot protein existence level 1. Binding protein with a strong affinity to the bleomycin family of antibiotics. Binds to CL990; an antimitotic-antibiotic compound. From Klebsiella pneumoniae.
   4526..4647    +  polyA_signal   SV40 poly(A) signal: SV40 polyadenylation signal
   4720..4736    -  protein_bind   lac operator: The lac repressor binds to the lac operator to inhibit transcription in E. coli. This inhibition can be relieved by adding lactose or isopropyl-β-D-thiogalactopyranoside (IPTG). lac repressor encoded by lacI
   4744..4774    -  promoter       lac promoter: promoter for the E. coli lac operon
   4789..4810    -  protein_bind   CAP binding site: CAP binding activates transcription in the presence of cAMP. E. coli catabolite activator protein
   4823..4915    -  CDS            lacI (fragment): lac repressor; lacI; The lac repressor binds to the lac operator to inhibit transcription in E. coli. This inhibition can be relieved by adding lactose or isopropyl-β-D-thiogalactopyranoside (IPTG).
   5098..5686    -  rep_origin     ori: high-copy-number ColE1/pMB1/pBR322/pUC origin of replication
   5857..6717    -  CDS            AmpR: β-lactamase; bla; confers resistance to ampicillin, carbenicillin, and related antibiotics
   6718..6822    -  promoter       AmpR promoter: bla
   6881..6933    -  misc_feature   bom (fragment): basis of mobility region from pBR322
