[The description below was written by a language model from this plasmid's Addgene catalogue record and pLannotate feature annotations shown in this document.]
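Description:
pcDNA3.1 LIC 6A CARD8-FLAG is a mammalian expression plasmid of about 7.1 kb, built on a pcDNA3.1 derivative adapted for ligation-independent cloning. It is maintained in E. coli at high copy through a ColE1/pUC-type origin and selected with ampicillin via the β-lactamase gene and its native promoter. An f1 origin is also present, which in principle allows production of single-stranded DNA. For mammalian cells the backbone carries a neomycin phosphotransferase cassette driven by the SV40 enhancer/early promoter and terminated by the SV40 polyadenylation signal, a configuration that normally permits G418 selection of stable transfectants. The SV40 promoter region also contains the SV40 origin, which allows episomal replication in cells expressing large T antigen.

The payload is the human CARD8 open reading frame, placed downstream of the CMV immediate-early enhancer and promoter and followed by the bovine growth hormone polyadenylation signal. The catalogue entry lists a C-terminal FLAG tag for detection or immunoprecipitation. The automated annotation does not call the tag as a separate feature, although there is unannotated sequence between the CARD8 coding region and the poly(A) signal. A T7 promoter upstream and an SP6 promoter downstream flank the insert and can serve for in vitro transcription or as sequencing sites. Short matches annotated as an attB2 site, an HIV-1 LTR fragment, a ble fragment and lac regulatory elements look like backbone remnants or software hits rather than functional parts. CARD8 is an inflammasome-forming sensor protein, and the associated publication concerns its regulation by dipeptidyl peptidase 9, so the plasmid is suited to expressing tagged CARD8 in cultured mammalian cells for such studies.
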