Addgene plasmid #169948: pcDNA3.1 LIC 6A CARD8-FLAG
Purpose: Mammalian expression of CARD8-FLAG
Depositing lab: Hao Wu. Depositing organization: Boston Children's Hospital. Publication: Dipeptidyl peptidase 9 sets a threshold for CARD8 inflammasome formation by sequestering its active C-terminal fragment. Sharif H, Hollingsworth LR, Griswold AR, Hsiao JC, Wang Q, Bachovchin DA, Wu H. Immunity. 2021 Jul 13;54(7):1392-1404.e10. doi: 10.1016/j.immuni.2021.04.024. Epub 2021 May 20. PubMed 34019797.
Backbone
  Vector backbone: pcDNA3.1 LIC 6A
  Vector type: Mammalian Expression
Growth in bacteria
  Bacterial resistance: Ampicillin, 100 μg/mL
  Growth temperature: 37°C
  Growth strain: DH5alpha
  Copy number: High Copy
Gene/Insert
  Gene/Insert name: CARD8
  Species: H. sapiens (human)
  Entrez Gene: CARD8 (a.k.a. CARDINAL, DACAR, DAKAR, NDPP, NDPP1, TUCAN)
  Promoter: CMV
  Tag / fusion protein: FLAG (C terminal on insert)
  Cloning method: Ligation Independent Cloning
  Sequencing primers: 5′ CMV F; 3′ BGHR
Terms and licenses: Academic/Nonprofit Terms; Industry Terms: Not Available to Industry
How to cite: pcDNA3.1 LIC 6A CARD8-FLAG was a gift from Hao Wu (Addgene plasmid # 169948 ; http://n2t.net/addgene:169948 ; RRID:Addgene_169948)
