>Addgene plasmid #169948 | pcDNA3.1 LIC 6A CARD8-FLAG | depositor partial sequence | sequence record 329273 | Insert sequence
ATGGAAAAAAAGGAGTGTCCAGAAAAGAGTAGCAGCAGTGAGGAAGAGCTGCCGAGACGGGACAGTGGAT
CCAGTAGGAACATAGATGCATCCAAACTCATTAGACTACAAGGATCACGGAAACTGTTGGTTGACAATAG
CATACGGGAACTGCAATACACAAAAACTGGAATTTTTTTTCAGGCTGAGGCCTGTGTGACAAATGATACG
GTATACAGGGAGCTACCCTGTGTTTCTGAGACCCTTTGTGACATCTCACATTTTTTCCAAGAAGATGATG
AGACAGAGGCAGAGCCATTATTGTTCCGTGCTGTTCCTGAGTGTCAACTATCTGGGGGGGACATTCCCAG
TGTATCAGAAGAGCAGGAATCTTCAGAGGGACAAGATTCAGGAGACATTTGCTCAGAAGAGAATCAAATA
GTTTCCTCTTATGCTTCTAAAGTCTGTTTTGAGATCGAAGAAGATTATAAAAATCGTCAGTTTCTGGGGC
CTGAAGGAAATGTGGATGTTGAGTTGATTGATAAGAGCACAAACAGATACAGCGTTTGGTTCCCCACTGC
TGGCTGGTATCTGTGGTCAGCCACAGGCCTCGGCTTCCTGGTAAGGGATGAGGTCACAGTGACGATTGCG
TTTGGTTCCTGGAGTCAGCACCTGGCCCTGGACCTGCAGCACCATGAACAGTGGCTGGTGGGCGGCCCCT
TGTTTGATGTCACTGCAGAGCCAGAGGAGGCTGTCGCCGAAATCCACCTCCCCCACTTCATCTCCCTCCA
AGCAGGTGAGGTGGACGTCTCCTGGTTTCTCGTTGCCCATTTTAAGAATGAAGGGATGGTCCTGGAGCAT
CCAGCCCGGGTGGAGCCTTTCTATGCTGTCCTGGAAAGCCCCAGCTTCTCTCTGATGGGCATCCTGCTGC
GGATCGCCAGTGGGACTCGCCTCTCCATCCCCATCACTTCCAACACATTGATCTATTATCACCCCCACCC
CGAAGATATTAAGTTCCACTTGTACCTTGTCCCCAGCGACGCCTTGCTAACAAAGGCGATAGATGATGAG
GAAGATCGCTTCCATGGTGTGCGCCTGCAGACTTCGCCCCCAATGGAACCCCTGAACTTTGGTTCCAGTT
ATATTGTGTCTAATTCTGCTAACCTGAAAGTAATGCCCAAGGAGTTGAAATTGTCCTACAGGAGCCCTGG
AGAAATTCAGCACTTCTCAAAATTCTATGCTGGGCAGATGAAGGAACCCATTCAACTTGAGATTACTGAA
AAAAGACATGGGACTTTGGTGTGGGATACTGAGGTGAAGCCAGTGGATCTCCAGCTTGTAGCTGCATCAG
CCCCTCCTCCTTTCTCAGGTGCAGCCTTTGTGAAGGAGAACCACCGGCAACTCCAAGCCAGGATGGGGGA
CCTGAAAGGGGTGCTCGATGATCTCCAAGACAATGAGGTTCTTACTGAGAATGAGAAGGAGCTGGTGGAG
CAGGAAAAGACACGGCAGAGCAAGAATGAGGCCTTGCTGAGCATGGTGGAGAAGAAAGGGGACCTGGCCC
TGGACGTGCTCTTCAGAAGCATTAGTGAAAGGGACCCTTACCTCGTGTCCTATCTTAGACAGCAGAATTT
GGACCCAGCTTTCTTGTACAAAGTGGTTGATATCGACTACAAGGACGATGACGACAAGTAG
